Addgene plasmid #29622: 416Gal-FUS-R521C-YFP
Depositing lab: Aaron Gitler. Depositing organization: University of Pennsylvania. Publication: Molecular determinants and genetic modifiers of aggregation and toxicity for the ALS disease protein FUS/TLS. Sun Z, Diaz Z, Fang X, Hart MP, Chesi A, Shorter J, Gitler AD. PLoS Biol. 2011 Apr;9(4):e1000614. doi: 10.1371/journal.pbio.1000614. Epub 2011 Apr 26. PubMed 21541367.
Backbone
  Vector backbone: pAG416Gal-ccdB-EYFP
  Backbone manufacturer: Susan Lindquist (Addgene plasmid # 14219)
  Backbone size w/o insert (bp): 8004
  Vector type: Yeast Expression
  Selectable markers: URA3
Growth in bacteria
  Bacterial resistance: Ampicillin, 100 μg/mL
  Growth temperature: 37°C
  Growth strain: ccdB Survival
  Growth instructions: ccdB Survival
  Copy number: Low Copy
Gene/Insert
  Gene/Insert name: FUS (alt names: TLS; fused in sarcoma; translocated in liposarcoma)
  Species: H. sapiens (human)
  Insert size (bp): 1578
  Mutation: R521C
  Entrez Gene: FUS (a.k.a. ALS6, ETM4, FUS1, HNRNPP2, POMP75, TLS, altFUS)
  Tag / fusion protein: YFP (C terminal on insert)
  Cloning method: Restriction Enzyme
  Sequencing primers: 5′ n/a
Terms and licenses: Academic/Nonprofit Terms; Industry Terms: Not Available to Industry
How to cite: 416Gal-FUS-R521C-YFP was a gift from Aaron Gitler (Addgene plasmid # 29622 ; http://n2t.net/addgene:29622 ; RRID:Addgene_29622)
