[The description below was written by a language model from this plasmid's Addgene catalogue record.]
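Description:
416Gal-FUS-R521C-YFP is a yeast expression plasmid built on the pAG416Gal-ccdB-EYFP backbone, one of the Gateway-style pAG destination vectors for Saccharomyces cerevisiae. The "416" designation conventionally denotes a low-copy centromeric (CEN/ARS) vector carrying URA3, which matches the URA3 marker listed for selection in uracil-auxotrophic yeast and the low-copy annotation. In E. coli the plasmid is selected with ampicillin. The record lists a ccdB-survival strain for propagation and restriction enzyme cloning as the method. Both sit oddly with a destination backbone whose ccdB cassette would normally be replaced by the insert. No feature table is provided, so whether any ccdB sequence remains cannot be determined.

The payload is the human FUS (TLS, fused in sarcoma) coding sequence, about 1.6 kb, carrying the R521C substitution and fused at its C terminus to YFP. As the vector name implies, expression is expected to come from a galactose-inducible GAL promoter (GAL1 in this vector series). This arrangement lets the potentially toxic protein be kept off and then switched on by changing the carbon source, although the record does not explicitly annotate the promoter. The YFP fusion allows the protein's localisation and any inclusion formation to be followed in live cells by fluorescence microscopy.

R521C lies in the C-terminal region of FUS and is a mutation associated with amyotrophic lateral sclerosis. The associated publication concerns the molecular determinants and genetic modifiers of FUS aggregation and toxicity. The construct is therefore suited to yeast models of FUS proteinopathy, for example comparing the mutant with wild-type FUS for cytoplasmic aggregation, growth inhibition and responses to genetic modifiers.
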