>Addgene plasmid #29622 | 416Gal-FUS-R521C-YFP | addgene partial sequence | sequence record 35066 | 29622 with EGFP-N
GCTCCTCGCCCTTGCTCACCATTAAGCTTGATATCGAATTCCTGCAGCCCATCACCACTTTGTACAAGAA
AGCTGGGTCCAAATACGGCCTCTCCCTGCAATCCTGTCTGTGCTCACCCCTGGAATCCATCTTGCCAGGG
CCAAAGCCACCTCTGTCCCCACCACCCCGGCCCCCTCGGAAGCCTCCACGGTCCCCGCCGCGGCCCCGGT
AGCCGCCTCGATCATAGCCTCCTCTGCCACCACGACGATCATCCCCGTAGTTACCCCCCATGTGAGAGCC
ACCTGGTCCCCCTCCTGGGCCATCTGGTTTAGGGGCCTTACACTGGTTGCATTCATTCCTCCAAGAGAAG
TTCATATTCTCACAGGTGGGATTAGGACACTTCCAGTCACCAGCTCGCTGCTGTCCTCCACCGCCACCAC
CTCCACTGGGAAATCCTCCTCGGCCACCACCACCACTGCCACCACCTCCATAGCCTCCACGGCCCATGGG
TCCTCCTCGCCCTCGGCCTCCACGACCATTGCCACCACCCCGATTAAAGTCTGCCCGGCGAGTAGCAAAT
GAGACCTTGATAGGATTTCCGGAGAATTCTTTACCATCAAACCAGTCAATAGCTGCTTTAGCTGAAGGTG
GGTCATCAAAAGAGACCGTTGCCTCTCCCTTCAGCTTGCCAGTTTCCCTGTCTGTGTACAAATTAATCAT
GGGCTGTCCCGTTTTCTTGTTTGTCTTAATAATACCAATCTGCTTGAAGTAATCAGCCACAGACTCAATT
GTAACATTCTCACCCAGGCCTTGCACAAAGATGGTGTTGTTGTCTGAATTATCCTGTTCGGAGTCATGAC
GTGATCCTTGGTCCCGAGGGCCACCAAATTTATTGAAGCCACCACGGTCACTTCCG
